>Addgene plasmid #216170 | FgH1tUTG-sgRNA.FOXA-ZEB2_CRISPRd | addgene full sequence | sequence record 440852 | Addgene NGS Result
TATATGTTTTAATTTATATTTTTTCTTTCCCCCTGGCCTTAACCGAATTTTTTCCCATCGCGATCTAATT
CTCCCCCGCTTAATACTGACGCTCTCGCACCCATCTCTCTCCTTCTAGCCTCCGCTAGTCAAAATTTTTG
GCGTACTCACCAGTCGCCGCCCCTCGCCTCTTGCCGTGCGCGCTTCAGCAAGCCGAGTCCTGCGTCGAGA
GAGCTCCTCTGGTTTCCCTTTCGCTTTCAAGTCCCTGTTCGGGCGCCACTGCTAGAGATTTTCCACACTG
ACTAAAAGGGTCTGAGGGATCTCTAGTTACCAGAGTCACACAACAGACGGGCACACACTACTTGAAGCAC
TCAAGGCAAGCTTTATTGAGGCTTAAGCAGTGGGTTCCCTAGTTAGCCAGAGAGCTCCCAGGCTCAGATC
TGGTCTAACCAGAGAGACCCAGTACAGGCAAAACGCGCTGCTTATATAGACCTCCCACCGTACACGCCTA
CCGCCCATTTGCGTCAATGGGGCGGAGTTGTTACGACATTTTGGAAAGTCCCGTTGATTTTGGTGCCAAA
ACAAACTCCCATTGACGTCAATGGGGTGGAGACTTGGAAATCCCCGTGAGTCAAACCGCTATCCACGCCC
ATTGATGTACTGCCAAAACCGCATCACCATGGTAATAGCGATGACTAATACGTAGATGTACTGCCAAGTA
GGAAAGTCCCATAAGGTCATGTACTGGGCATAATGCCAGGCGGGCCATTTACCGTCATTGACGTCAATAG
GGGGCGTACTTGGCATATGATACACTTGATGTACTGCCAAGTGGGCAGTTTACCGTAAATACTCCACCCA
TTGACGTCAATGGAAAGTCCCTATTGGCGTTACTATGGGAACATACGTCATTATTGACGTCAATGGGCGG
GGGTCGTTGGGCGGTCAGCCAGGCGGGCCATTTACCGTAAGTTATGTAACGCGGAACTCCATATATGGGC
TATGAACTAATGACCCCGTAATTGATTACTATTAATAACTAGTCAATAATCAATGTCAACGCGTATATCT
GGCCCGTACATCGCGAAGCAGCGCAAAACGCCTAACCCTAAGCAGATTCTTCATGCAATTGTCGGTCAAG
CCTTGCCTTGTTGTAGCTTAAATTTTGCTCGCGCACTACTCAGCGACCTCCAACACACAAGCAGGGAGCA
GATACTGGCTTAACTATGCGGCATCAGAGCAGATTGTACTGAGAGTGCACCATAGGGGATCGGGAGATCT
CCCGATCCGTCGACGTCAGGTGGCACTTTTCGGGGAAATGTGCGCGGAACCCCTATTTGTTTATTTTTCT
AAATACATTCAAATATGTATCCGCTCATGAGACAATAACCCTGATAAATGCTTCAATAATATTGAAAAAG
GAAGAGTATGAGTATTCAACATTTCCGTGTCGCCCTTATTCCCTTTTTTGCGGCATTTTGCCTTCCTGTT
TTTGCTCACCCAGAAACGCTGGTGAAAGTAAAAGATGCTGAAGATCAGTTGGGTGCACGAGTGGGTTACA
TCGAACTGGATCTCAACAGCGGTAAGATCCTTGAGAGTTTTCGCCCCGAAGAACGTTTTCCAATGATGAG
CACTTTTAAAGTTCTGCTATGTGGCGCGGTATTATCCCGTATTGACGCCGGGCAAGAGCAACTCGGTCGC
CGCATACACTATTCTCAGAATGACTTGGTTGAGTACTCACCAGTCACAGAAAAGCATCTTACGGATGGCA
TGACAGTAAGAGAATTATGCAGTGCTGCCATAACCATGAGTGATAACACTGCGGCCAACTTACTTCTGAC
AACGATCGGAGGACCGAAGGAGCTAACCGCTTTTTTGCACAACATGGGGGATCATGTAACTCGCCTTGAT
CGTTGGGAACCGGAGCTGAATGAAGCCATACCAAACGACGAGCGTGACACCACGATGCCTGTAGCAATGG
CAACAACGTTGCGCAAACTATTAACTGGCGAACTACTTACTCTAGCTTCCCGGCAACAATTAATAGACTG
GATGGAGGCGGATAAAGTTGCAGGACCACTTCTGCGCTCGGCCCTTCCGGCTGGCTGGTTTATTGCTGAT
AAATCTGGAGCCGGTGAGCGTGGGTCTCGCGGTATCATTGCAGCACTGGGGCCAGATGGTAAGCCCTCCC
GTATCGTAGTTATCTACACGACGGGGAGTCAGGCAACTATGGATGAACGAAATAGACAGATCGCTGAGAT
AGGTGCCTCACTGATTAAGCATTGGTAACTGTCAGACCAAGTTTACTCATATATACTTTAGATTGATTTA
AAACTTCATTTTTAATTTAAAAGGATCTAGGTGAAGATCCTTTTTGATAATCTCATGACCAAAATCCCTT
AACGTGAGTTTTCGTTCCACTGAGCGTCAGACCCCGTAGAAAAGATCAAAGGATCTTCTTGAGATCCTTT
TTTTCTGCGCGTAATCTGCTGCTTGCAAACAAAAAAACCACCGCTACCAGCGGTGGTTTGTTTGCCGGAT
CAAGAGCTACCAACTCTTTTTCCGAAGGTAACTGGCTTCAGCAGAGCGCAGATACCAAATACTGTTCTTC
TAGTGTAGCCGTAGTTAGGCCACCACTTCAAGAACTCTGTAGCACCGCCTACATACCTCGCTCTGCTAAT
CCTGTTACCAGTGGCTGCTGCCAGTGGCGATAAGTCGTGTCTTACCGGGTTGGACTCAAGACGATAGTTA
CCGGATAAGGCGCAGCGGTCGGGCTGAACGGGGGGTTCGTGCACACAGCCCAGCTTGGAGCGAACGACCT
ACACCGAACTGAGATACCTACAGCGTGAGCTATGAGAAAGCGCCACGCTTCCCGAAGGGAGAAAGGCGGA
CAGGTATCCGGTAAGCGGCAGGGTCGGAACAGGAGAGCGCACGAGGGAGCTTCCAGGGGGAAACGCCTGG
TATCTTTATAGTCCTGTCGGGTTTCGCCACCTCTGACTTGAGCGTCGATTTTTGTGATGCTCGTCAGGGG
GGCGGAGCCTATGGAAAAACGCCAGCAACGCGGCCTTTTTACGGTTCCTGGCCTTTTGCTGGCCTTTTGC
TCACATGTTCTTTCCTGCGTTATCCCCTGATTCTGTGGATAACCGTATTACCGCCTTTGAGTGAGCTGAT
ACCGCTCGCCGCAGCCGAACGACCGAGCGCAGCGAGTCAGTGAGCGAGGAAGCGGAAGAGCGCCCAATAC
GCAAACCGCCTCTCCCCGCGCGTTGGCCGATTCATTAATGCAGCTGGCACGACAGGTTTCCCGACTGGAA
AGCGGGCAGTGAGCGCAACGCAATTAATGTGAGTTAGCTCACTCATTAGGCACCCCAGGCTTTACACTTT
ATGCTTCCGGCTCGTATGTTGTGTGGAATTGTGAGCGGATAACAATTTCACACAGGAAACAGCTATGACC
ATGATTACGCCAAGCTCTAGCTAGAGGTCGACGGTATACAGACATGATAAGATACATTGATGAGTTTGGA
CAAACCACAACTAGAATGCAGTGAAAAAAATGCTTTATTTGTGAAATTTGTGATGCTATTGCTTTATTTG
TAACCATTATAAGCTGCAATAAACAAGTTGGGGTGGGCGAAGAACTCCAGCATGAGATCCCCGCGCTGGA
GGATCATCCAGCCGGCGTCCCGGAAAACGATTCCGAAGCCCAACCTTTCATAGAAGGCGGCGGTGGAATC
GAAATCTCGTAGCACGTGTCAGTCCTGCTCCTCGGCCACGAAGTGCACGCAGTTGCCGGCCGGGTCGCGC
AGGGCGAACTCCCGCCCCCACGGCTGCTCGCCGATCTCGGTCATGGCCGGCCCGGAGGCGTCCCGGAAGT
TCGTGGACACGACCTCCGACCACTCGGCGTACAGCTCGTCCAGGCCGCGCACCCACACCCAGGCCAGGGT
GTTGTCCGGCACCACCTGGTCCTGGACCGCGCTGATGAACAGGGTCACGTCGTCCCGGACCACACCGGCG
AAGTCGTCCTCCACGAAGTCCCGGGAGAACCCGAGCCGGTCGGTCCAGAACTCGACCGCTCCGGCGACGT
CGCGCGCGGTGAGCACCGGAACGGCACTGGTCAACTTGGCCATGGTTTAGTTCCTCACCTTGTCGTATTA
TACTATGCCGATATACTATGCCGATGATTAATTGTCAACACGTGCTGATCAGATCCGAAAATGGATATAC
AAGCTCCCGGGAGCTTTTTGCAAAAGCCTAGGCCTCCAAAAAAGCCTCCTCACTACTTCTGGAATAGCTC
AGAGGCAGAGGCGGCCTCGGCCTCTGCATAAATAAAAAAAATTAGTCAGCCATGGGGCGGAGAATGGGCG
GAACTGGGCGGAGTTAGGGGCGGGATGGGCGGAGTTAGGGGCGGGACTATGGTTGCTGACTAATTGAGAT
GCATGCTTTGCATACTTCTGCCTGCTGGGGAGCCTGGGGACTTTCCACACCTGGTTGCTGACTAATTGAG
ATGCATGCTTTGCATACTTCTGCCTGCTGGGGAGCCTGGGGACTTTCCACACCCTAACTGACACACATTC
CACAGAATTAATTCGCGTTAAATTTTTGTTAAATCAGCTCATTTTTTAACCAATAGGCCGAAATCGGCAA
AATCCCTTATAAATCAAAAGAATAGACCGAGATAGGGT
[37 nt withheld, positions 4659-4695]
AAAGAACGTGGACTCCAACGTCAAAGG
[49 nt withheld, positions 4723-4771]
T
[91 nt withheld, positions 4773-4863]
G
[124 nt withheld, positions 4865-4988]
GGGGATACCCCCTAGAGCCCCAGCTGGTTCTTTCCGCCTCAGAAGCCATAGAGCCCACCGCATCCCCAGC
ATGCCTGCTATTGTCTTCCCAATCCTCCCCCTTGCTGTCCTGCCCCACCCCACCCCCCAGAATAGAATGA
CACCTACTCAGACAATGCGATGCAATTTCCTCATTTTATTAGGAAAGGACAGTGGGAGTGGCACCTTCCA
GGGTCAAGGAAGGCACGGGGGAGGGGCAAACAACAGATGGCTGGCAACTAGAAGGCACAGTCGAGGCTGA
TCAGCGGGTTTAAACGGGCCCTGCTAGAGATTTTCCACACTGACTAAAAGGGTCTGAGGGATCTCTAGTT
ACCAGAGTCACACAACAGACGGGCACACACTACTTGAAGCACTCAAGGCAAGCTTTATTGAGGCTTAAGC
AGTGGGTTCCCTAGTTAGCCAGAGAGCTCCCAGGCTCAGATCTGGTCTAACCAGAGAGACCCAGTACAGT
CCGGATGCAGCTCTCGGGCCATGTGATGAAATGCTAGGCGGCTGTCAAACCTCCACTCTAATACTTCTCT
CTCCGGGTCATCCATCCCATGCAGGCTCACAGGGTGTAACAAGCGGGTGTTCTCTCCTTCATTGGCTTCT
TCTACCTTCTCTTGCTCAACTGGTACTAGCTTGTAGCACCATCCAAAGGTCAGTGGATATCTGATCCCTG
GCCCTGGTGTGTAGTTCTGCCAATCAGGGAAGTAGCCTTGTGTGTGGTAGATCCACAGATCAAGGATATC
TTGTCTTCGTTGGGAGTGAATTAGCCCTTCCAGTCCCCCCTTTTCTTTTAAAAAGTGGCTAAGATCTACA
GCTGCCTTGTAAGTCATTGGTCTTAAAGGTACCTGAGGTGTGACTGGAAAACCCACCTCCTCCTCCTCTT
GTGCTTCTAGCCAGGCACAATCAGCATTGGTAGCTGCTGTATTGCTACTTGTGATTGCTCCATGTTTTTC
TAGGTCTCGATGCGGGGAGGCGGCCCAAAGGGAGATCCGACTCGTCTGAGGGCGAAGGCGAAGACGCGGA
AGAGGCCGCAGAGCCGGCAGCAGGCCGCGGGAAGGAAGGTCCGCTGGATTGAGGGCCGAAGGGACGTAGC
AGAAGGACGTCCCGCGCAGAATCCAGGTGGCAACACAGGCGAGCAGCCAAGGAAAGGACGATGATTTCCC
CGACAACACCACGGAATTGTCAGTGCCCAACAGCCGAGCCCCTGTCCAGCAGCGGGCAAGGCAGGCGGCG
ATGAGTTCCGCCGTGGCAATAGGGAGGGGGAAAGCGAAAGTCCCGGAAAGGAGCTGACAGGTGGTGGCAA
TGCCCCAACCAGTGGGGGTTGCGTCAGCAAACACAGTGCACACCACGCCACGTTGCCTGACAACGGGCCA
CAACTCCTCATAAAGAGACAGCAACCAGGATTTATACAAGGAGGAGAAAATGAAAGCCATACGGGAAGCA
ATAGCATGATACAAAGGCATTAAAGCAGCGTATCCACATAGCGTAAAAGGAGCAACATAGTTAAGAATAC
CAGTCAATCTTTCACAAATTTTGTAATCCAGAGGTTGATTATCGATAAGCTTGATATCGAATTGTAGATC
GCGGCCGCTTTACTTGTACAGCTCGTCCATGCCGAGAGTGATCCCGGCGGCGGTCACGAACTCCAGCAGG
ACCATGTGATCGCGCTTCTCGTTGGGGTCTTTGCTCAGGGCGGACTGGGTGCTCAGGTAGTGGTTGTCGG
GCAGCAGCACGGGGCCGTCGCCGATGGGGGTGTTCTGCTGGTAGTGGTCGGCGAGCTGCACGCTGCCGTC
CTCGATGTTGTGGCGGATCTTGAAGTTCACCTTGATGCCGTTCTTCTGCTTGTCGGCCATGATATAGACG
TTGTGGCTGTTGTAGTTGTACTCCAGCTTGTGCCCCAGGATGTTGCCGTCCTCCTTGAAGTCGATGCCCT
TCAGCTCGATGCGGTTCACCAGGGTGTCGCCCTCGAACTTCACCTCGGCGCGGGTCTTGTAGTTGCCGTC
GTCCTTGAAGAAGATGGTGCGCTCCTGGACGTAGCCTTCGGGCATGGCGGACTTGAAGAAGTCGTGCTGC
TTCATGTGGTCGGGGTAGCGGCTGAAGCACTGCACGCCGTAGGTCAGGGTGGTCACGAGGGTGGGCCAGG
GCACGGGCAGCTTGCCGGTGGTGCAGATGAACTTCAGGGTCAGCTTGCCGTAGGTGGCATCGCCCTCGCC
CTCGCCGGACACGCTGAACTTGTGGCCGTTTACGTCGCCGTCCAGCTCGACCAGGATGGGCACCACCCCG
GTGAACAGCTCCTCGCCCTTGCTCACCATTGGGCCAGGATTCTCCTCGACGTCACCGCATGTTAGCAGAC
TTCCTCTGCCCTCACCGGACCCAGAGCCAGACTCACATTTCAGCTGCTTTTCCAGGCCACAGATGATCAG
TTCCAGGCCAAAAAGGAATGCAGGCTCAGCCCCTTGGTGGTCAAACAACTCAATAGCTTGCCGCAGCAGT
GGTGGCATGGAGTCAGTGGTGGGGGTCTCCCTCTCCTCCTTGGCAACTTGGTGCTCCTGGTCCTCCAGCA
CACAGCCCAAGGTGAAGTGGCCCACAGCAGAGAGGGCATACAAGGCATTTTCCAGGGAGAAGCCTTGTTG
GCACAGGAATGCCAGCTGGTTCTCCAGGGTCTCATACTGCTTCTCTGTAGGCCTGGTGCCCAAGTGAACT
TTGGCACCATCCCGGTGGGAGAGCAAGGCACATCTGAAGCTCTTGGCATTGTTCCTCAGGAAGTCCTGCC
AGGACTCCCCTTCCAGAGGGCAGAAGTGGGTGTGGTGCCTGTCCAACATCTCAATGGCCAGGGCATCAAG
CAGAGCCCTCTTGTTCTTCACATGCCAGTACAGGGTAGGCTGCTCCACACCCAGCTTCTGGGCCAGCTTC
CTGGTGGTCAAGCCCTCAATGCCAACTTCATTCAGGAGCTCCAAGGCAGAGTTGATGACTTTGCTCTTGT
CCAGTCTGGACATGGTGGATCCTCTAGAGTCGACCTGCAGCCCAAGCTTCGTCTAACAAAAAAGCCAAAA
ACGGCCAGAATTTAGCGGACAATTTACTAGTCTAACACTGAAAATTACATATTGACCCAAATGATTACAT
TTCAAAAGGTGCCTAAAAAACTTCACAAAACACACTCGCCAACCCCGAGCGCATAGTTCAAAACCGGAGC
TTCAGCTACTTAAGAAGATAGGTACATAAAACCGACCAAAGAAACTGACGCCTCACTTATCCCTCCCCTC
ACCAGAGGTCCGGCGCCTGTCGATTCAGGAGAGCCTACCCTAGGCCCGAACCCTGCGTCCTGCGACGGAG
AAAAGCCTACCGCACACCTACCGGCAGGTGGCCCCACCCTGCATTATAAGCCAACAGAACGGGTGACGTC
ACGACACGACGAGGGCGCGCGCTCCCAAAGGTACGGGTGCACTGCCCAACGGCACCGCCATAACTGCCGC
CCCCGCAACAGACGACAAACCGAGTTCTCCAGTCAGTGACAAACTTCACGTCAGGGTCCCCAGATGGTGC
CCCAGCCCATCTCACCCGAATAAGAGCTTTCCCGCATTAGCGAAGGCCTCAAGACCTTGGGTTCTTGCCG
CCCACCATGCCCCCCACCTTGTTTCAACGACCTCACAGCCCGCCTCACAAGCGTCTTCCATTCAAGACTC
GGGAACAGCCGCCATTTTGCTGCGCTCCCCCCAACCCCCAGTTCAGGGCAACCTTGCTCGCGGACCCAGA
CTACAGCCCTTGGCGGTCTCTCCACACGCTTCCGTCCCACCGAGCGGCCCGGCGGCCACGAAAGCCCCGG
CCAGCCCAGCAGCCCGCTACTCACCAAGTGACGATCACAGCGATCCACAAACAAGAACCGCGACCCAAAT
CCCGGCTGCGACGGAACTAGCTGTGCCACACCCGGCGCGTCCTTATATAATCATCGGCGTTCACCGCCCC
ACGGAGATCCCTCCGCAGAATCGCCGAGAAGGGACTACTTTTCCTCGCCTGTTCCGCTCTCTGGAAAGAA
AACCAGTGCCCTAGAGTCACCCAAGTCCCGTCCTAAAATGTCCTTCTGCTGATACTGGGGTTCTAAGGCC
GAGTCTTATGAGCAGCGGGCCGCTGTCCTGAGCGTCCGGGCGGAAGGATCAGGACGCTCGCTGCGCCCTT
CGTCTGACGTGGCAGCGCTCGCCGTGAGGAGGGGGGCGCCCGCGGGAGGCGCCAAAACCCGGCGCGGAGG
CCAGATCTGGAGCCGACACGGGTTAATTAAAAAAAAAGCACCGACTCGGTGCCACTTTTTCAAGTTGATA
ACGGACTAGCCTTATTTTAACTTGCTATTTCTAGCTCTAAAACCTCAGGGGATGTTTACTGGGCGGGAAT
CTCTATCACTGATAGGGACTTATAAGATTCCCAAATCCAAAGACATTTCACGTTTATGGTGATTTCCCAG
AACACATAGCGACATGCAAATATTGCAGGGCGCCACTCCCCTGTCCCTCACAGCCATCTTCCTGCCAGGG
CGCACGCGCGCTGGGTGTTCCCGCCTAGTGACACTGGGCCCGCGATTCCTTGGAGCGGGTTGATGACGTC
AGCGTTCGAATTCCATGGTTAATTAACCAAACTGGATCTCTGCTGTCCCTGTAATAAACCCGAAAATTTT
GAATTTTTGTAATTTGTTTTTGTAATTCTTTAGTTTGTATGTCTGTTGCTATTATGTCTACTATTCTTTC
CCCTGCACTGTACCCCCCAATCCCCCCTTTTCTTTTAAAATTGTGGATGAATACTGCCATTTGTCTGCAG
AATTGGCGCACGCAGTGCCGATCCGTTCACTAATCGAATGGATCTGTCTCTGTCTCTCTCTCCACCTTCT
TCTTCTATTCCTTCGGGCCTGTCGGGTCCCCTCGGGGTTGGGAGGTGGGTCTGAAACGATAATGGTGAAT
ATCCCTGCCTAACTCTATTCACTATAGAAAGTACAGCAAAAACTATTCTTAAACCTACCAAGCCTCCTAC
TATCATTATGAATAATTTTATATACCACAGCCAATTTGTTATGTTAAACCAATTCCACAAACTTGCCCAT
TTATCTAATTCCAATAATTCTTGTTCATTCTTTTCTTGCTGGTTTTGCGATTCTTCAATTAAGGAGTGTA
TTAAGCTTGTGTAATTGTTAATTTCTCTGTCCCACTCCATCCAGGTCGTGTGATTCCAAATCTGTTCCAG
AGATTTATTACTCCAACTAGCATTCCAAGGCACAGCAGTGGTGCAAATGAGTTTTCCAGAGCAACCCCAA
ATCCCCAGGAGCTGTTGATCCTTTAGGTATCTTTCCACAGCCAGGATTCTTGCCTGGAGCTGCTTGATGC
CCCAGACTGTGAGTTGCAACAGATGCTGTTGCGCCTCAATAGCCCTCAGCAAATTGTTCTGCTGCTGCAC
TATACCAGACAATAATTGTCTGGCCTGTACCGTCAGCGTCATTGACGCTGCGCCCATAGTGCTTCCTGCT
GCTCCCAAGAACCCAAGGAACAAAGCTCCTATTCCCACTGCTCTTTTTTCTCTCTGCACCACTCTTCTCT
TTGCCTTGGTGGGTGCTACTCCTAATGGTTCAATTTTTACTACTTTATATTTATATAATTCACTTCTCCA
ATTGTCCCTCATATCTCCTCCTCCAGGTCTGAAGATCAGCGGCCGCTTGCTGTGCGGTGGTCTTACTTTT
GTTTTGCTCTTCCTCTATCTTGTCTAAAGCTTCCTTGGTGTCTTTTATCTCTATCCTTTGATGCACACAA
TAGAGGGTTGCTACTGTATTATATAATGATCTAAGTTCTTCTGATCCTGTCTGAAGGGATGGTTGTAGCT
GTCCCAGTATTTGTCTACAGCCTTCTGATGTTTCTAACAGGCCAGGATTAACTGCGAATCGTTCTAGCTC
CCTGCTTGCCCATAC
Features (pLannotate 1.2.2; 35 found; start..end, strand, type, name):
     88..213     -  misc_feature   HIV-1 Ψ: packaging signal of human immunodeficiency virus type 1
    260..440     -  LTR            5' LTR (truncated): truncated 5' long terminal repeat (LTR) from HIV-1
    458..657     -  promoter       CMV promoter: human cytomegalovirus (CMV) immediate early promoter
    658..1037    -  enhancer       CMV enhancer: human cytomegalovirus immediate early enhancer
   1192..1244    +  misc_feature   bom (fragment): basis of mobility region from pBR322
   1303..1407    +  promoter       AmpR promoter: bla
   1408..2268    +  CDS            AmpR: β-lactamase; bla; confers resistance to ampicillin, carbenicillin, and related antibiotics
   2439..3027    +  rep_origin     ori: high-copy-number ColE1/pMB1/pBR322/pUC origin of replication
   3210..3302    +  CDS            lacI (fragment): lac repressor; lacI; The lac repressor binds to the lac operator to inhibit transcription in E. coli. This inhibition can be relieved by adding lactose or isopropyl-β-D-thiogalactopyranoside (IPTG).
   3315..3336    +  protein_bind   CAP binding site: CAP binding activates transcription in the presence of cAMP. E. coli catabolite activator protein
   3351..3381    +  promoter       lac promoter: promoter for the E. coli lac operon
   3385..3407    +  protein_bind   lac operator (fragment): The lac repressor binds to the lac operator to inhibit transcription in E. coli. This inhibition can be relieved by adding lactose or isopropyl-β-D-thiogalactopyranoside (IPTG). lac repressor encoded by lacI
   3478..3599    -  polyA_signal   SV40 poly(A) signal: SV40 polyadenylation signal
   3594..3719    -  CDS            ble (fragment): BLE_KLEPN - Experimental evidence at protein level: Swiss-Prot protein existence level 1. Binding protein with a strong affinity to the bleomycin family of antibiotics. Binds to CL990; an antimitotic-antibiotic compound. From Klebsiella pneumoniae.
   3729..4103    -  CDS            BleoR: antibiotic-binding protein; Sh ble from Streptoalloteichus hindustanus; confers resistance to bleomycin, phleomycin, and Zeocin™
   4122..4169    -  promoter       EM7 promoter: synthetic bacterial promoter&nbsp
   4217..4546    -  promoter       SV40 promoter: SV40 enhancer and early promoter
   4560..4988    -  rep_origin     f1 ori (sequence partly withheld): f1 bacteriophage origin of replication; arrow indicates direction of (+) strand synthesis
   5009..5030    -  promoter       SV40 promoter (fragment): SV40 enhancer and early promoter
   5034..5258    -  polyA_signal   bGH poly(A) signal: bovine growth hormone polyadenylation signal
   5290..5470    -  LTR            5' LTR (truncated): truncated 5' long terminal repeat (LTR) from HIV-1
   5477..6055    -  CDS            nef (fragment): NEF_HV112 - Experimental evidence at protein level: Swiss-Prot protein existence level 1. Extracellular Nef protein targets CD4(+) T-lymphocytes for apoptosis by interacting with CXCR4 surface receptors. From Human immunodeficiency virus type 1 group M subtype B (isolate PCV12) (HIV-1).
   5980..6568    -  misc_feature   WPRE: woodchuck hepatitis virus posttranscriptional regulatory element
   6568..6591    -  misc_feature   MCS (fragment): pBluescript multiple cloning site
   6608..7327    -  CDS            EGFP: the original enhanced GFP (Yang et al., 1996) mammalian codon-optimized
   7391..8011    -  CDS            tetR: TETR2_ECOLX - Experimental evidence at protein level: Swiss-Prot protein existence level 1. TetR is the repressor of the tetracycline resistance element; its N-terminal region forms a helix-turn-helix structure and binds DNA. Binding of tetracycline to TetR reduces the repressor affinity for the tetracycline resistance gene (tetA) promoter operator sites. From Escherichia coli.
   8015..8038    +  misc_feature   MCS (fragment): pUC18/19 multiple cloning site
   8049..9260    -  promoter       UbC promoter: human ubiquitin C promoter
   9296..9371    -  misc_RNA       gRNA scaffold: guide RNA scaffold for the Streptococcus pyogenes CRISPR/Cas9 system
   9396..9416    -  promoter       PLtetO-1 promoter (fragment): modified phage lambda PL promoter with tet operator sites (Lutz and Bujard, 1997)
   9416..9615    -  promoter       H1 promoter (fragment): human H1 RNA promoter
   9671..9788    -  misc_feature   cPPT/CTS: central polypurine tract and central termination sequence of HIV-1
   9838..9938    -  CDS            Rev (fragment): human immunodeficiency virus 1 (HIV-1) Rev protein; rev; enhances nuclear export of unspliced and incompletely spliced viral mRNAs
  10315..10548   -  misc_feature   RRE: The Rev response element (RRE) of HIV-1 allows for Rev-dependent mRNA export from the nucleus to the cytoplasm.
  10694..104     -  CDS            HIV-1 gag (fragment) (across the origin): gag protein from human immunodeficiency virus 1; gag
