[The description below was written by a language model from this plasmid's Addgene catalogue record and pLannotate feature annotations shown in this document.]
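Description:
FgH1tUTG-sgRNA.FOXA-ZEB2_CRISPRd is a lentiviral guide RNA expression plasmid built on the FgH1tUTG backbone, into which a single guide was inserted by Golden Gate cloning. It is maintained in E. coli as a high-copy plasmid through a ColE1/pUC-type origin with ampicillin selection. The backbone also carries an f1 origin and an SV40/EM7-driven bleomycin/Zeocin resistance cassette lying outside the viral region. The sequenced record is about 10.9 kb. The transfer cassette has a CMV enhancer/promoter fused to a truncated HIV-1 5' LTR, which drives genomic RNA production in packaging cells. This is followed by the Ψ packaging signal with a gag fragment, the RRE for Rev-dependent export, cPPT/CTS, WPRE, a second truncated LTR and a bGH polyadenylation signal.

The payload consists of two units. A human H1 promoter, annotated as adjoining a tet operator-containing fragment, drives the guide fused to the Streptococcus pyogenes Cas9 gRNA scaffold. Downstream, the human UbC promoter expresses TetR followed by EGFP; the table does not annotate how the two coding sequences are linked. TetR is expected to repress the operator-bearing H1 promoter until a tetracycline-class inducer releases it, making guide expression inducible, while EGFP marks transduced cells. No Cas9 is encoded, so the nuclease or a dead variant must be supplied separately. The guide targets a FOXA-binding site in the human ZEB2 locus, and the stated purpose is a "CRISPRd" experiment. The record does not define that term or describe the method further.
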