Addgene plasmid #216170: FgH1tUTG-sgRNA.FOXA-ZEB2_CRISPRd
Purpose: Express the gRNA targeting the FOXA-binding site in the human ZEB2 locus for the CRISPRd experiment
Depositing lab: Makiko Iwafuchi. Depositing organization: Cincinnati Children's Hospital Medical Center. Publication: Pioneer and PRDM transcription factors coordinate bivalent epigenetic states to safeguard cell fate. Matsui S, Granitto M, Buckley M, Ludwig K, Koigi S, Shiley J, Zacharias WJ, Mayhew CN, Lim HW, Iwafuchi M. Mol Cell. 2024 Jan 4:S1097-2765(23)01026-2. doi: 10.1016/j.molcel.2023.12.007. PubMed 38211589.
Backbone
  Vector backbone: FgH1tUTG
  Backbone manufacturer: Addgene Plasmid #70183
  Backbone size w/o insert (bp): 10000
  Vector type: Lentiviral
Growth in bacteria
  Bacterial resistance: Ampicillin, 100 μg/mL
  Growth temperature: 37°C
  Growth strain: NEB Stable
  Copy number: High Copy
Gene/Insert
  Gene/Insert name: sgRNA- FOXA.bs- ZEB2.locus
  gRNA/shRNA sequence: CCCAGTAAACATCCCCTGAG
  Species: H. sapiens (human)
  Tag / fusion protein: EGFP
  Cloning method: Golden Gate
  Sequencing primers: 5′ N/A
Resource information
  A portion of this plasmid was derived from a plasmid made by: Incorporates the use of Addgene 70183
Terms and licenses: Academic/Nonprofit Terms; Industry Terms: Not Available to Industry
How to cite: FgH1tUTG-sgRNA.FOXA-ZEB2_CRISPRd was a gift from Makiko Iwafuchi (Addgene plasmid # 216170 ; http://n2t.net/addgene:216170 ; RRID:Addgene_216170)
